Addgene plasmid #22152: pEBB-GFP
Purpose: (Empty Backbone)
Depositing lab: Ananda Roy. Depositing organization: Tufts University. Publication: Alternatively spliced isoforms of TFII-I. Complex formation, nuclear translocation, and differential gene regulation. Cheriyath V, Roy AL. J Biol Chem. 2000 Aug 25. 275(34):26300-8. 10.1074/jbc.M002980200 PubMed 10854432.
Backbone
  Vector backbone: pEBB
  Backbone size (bp): 6000
  Vector type: Mammalian Expression
Growth in bacteria
  Bacterial resistance: Ampicillin, 100 μg/mL
  Growth temperature: 37°C
  Growth strain: DH5alpha
  Copy number: Unknown
Gene/Insert
  Gene/Insert name: None
  Tag / fusion protein: GFP (N terminal on insert)
  Cloning method: Restriction Enzyme; 5′ cloning site BamHI (unknown if destroyed)
  Sequencing primers: 5′ EF-1a Forward; 3′ EGFP-N
Terms and licenses: Academic/Nonprofit Terms; Industry Terms: Not Available to Industry
Depositor comments: The internal restriction sites may not be correct
How to cite: pEBB-GFP was a gift from Ananda Roy (Addgene plasmid # 22152 ; http://n2t.net/addgene:22152 ; RRID:Addgene_22152)
