[The description below was written by a language model from this plasmid's Addgene catalogue record.]
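Description:
pEBB-GFP is an empty mammalian expression backbone built on the pEBB vector, recorded at roughly 6 kb. It carries no gene of interest; instead it supplies a GFP coding sequence positioned so that it becomes an N-terminal tag on whatever open reading frame is cloned in. The plasmid is propagated in standard E. coli cloning strains under ampicillin selection. Its copy number is listed as unknown, and the record does not name the bacterial origin of replication or any mammalian selection marker.

The promoter is not stated explicitly, but the recommended 5′ sequencing primer is an EF-1α forward primer, which suggests that expression is driven by the EF-1α promoter, a strong constitutive promoter active in many mammalian cell types; this remains an inference from the primer choice rather than a recorded feature. Inserts are introduced by restriction cloning, with BamHI given as the 5′ cloning site. No 3′ site is listed, and it is not known whether the BamHI site survives cloning. The depositor also cautions that the internal restriction sites may not be correct, so the site map should be verified before a cloning strategy is designed. No feature table accompanies the entry, so polyadenylation signals and other regulatory elements cannot be described.

The vector is suited to producing GFP fusion proteins in transfected mammalian cells, allowing expression and subcellular localisation to be followed by fluorescence. This fits the associated study, which examined complex formation, nuclear translocation and gene regulation by alternatively spliced TFII-I isoforms.
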