>Addgene plasmid #22152 | pEBB-GFP | addgene partial sequence | sequence record 27968 | 22152 with EF-1a-F
TCTCTAGAGANCCCTCGACCTCGAGATCCATTGTGCTGGATCCACCGGTCGCCACCATGGTGAGCAAGGG
CGAGGAGCTGTTCACCGGGGTGGTGCCCATCCTGGTCGAGCTGGACGGCGACGTAAACGGCCACAAGTTC
AGCGTGTCCGGCGAGGGCGAGGGCGATGCCACCTACGGCAAGCTGACCCTGAAGTTCATCTGCACCACCG
GCAAGCTGCCCGTGCCCTGGCCCACCCTCGTGACCACCCTGACCTACGGCGTGCAGTGCTTCAGCCGCTA
CCCCGACCACATGAAGCAGCACGACTTCTTCAAGTCCGCCATGCCCGAAGGCTACGTCCAGGAGCGCACC
ATCTTCTTCAAGGACGACGGCAACTACAAGACCCGCGCCGAGGTGAAGTTCGAGGGCGACACCCTGGTGA
ACCGCATCGAGCTGAAGGGCATCGACTTCAAGGAGGACGGCAACATCCTGGGGCACAAGCTGGAGTACAA
CTACAACAGCCACAACGTCTATATCATGGCCGACAAGCAGAAGAACGGCATCAAGGTGAACTTCAAGATC
CGCCACAACATCGAGGACGGCAGCGTGCAGCTCGCCGACCACTACCAGCAGAACACCCCCATCGGCGACG
GCCCCGTGCTGCTGCCCGACAACCACTACCTGANCACCCAGTCCGCCCTGA
